LOCUS       Exported 3302 bp ds-DNA circular SYN 13-MAY-2021
DEFINITION  Multisite gateway vector for 3' tagging with rab11ba.
ACCESSION   .
VERSION     .
KEYWORDS    p3E-rab11ba
SOURCE      synthetic DNA construct
  ORGANISM  synthetic DNA construct
REFERENCE   1 (bases 1 to 3302)
  TITLE     Parton Lab Plasmids for in vivo cell biology in the zebrafish
REFERENCE   2 (bases 1 to 3302)
  AUTHORS   .
  TITLE     Direct Submission
  JOURNAL   Exported May 13, 2021 from SnapGene Server 1.1.58
            http://www.snapgene.com
FEATURES             Location/Qualifiers
     source          1..3302
                     /organism="synthetic DNA construct"
                     /mol_type="other DNA"
     primer_bind     92..109
                     /label=L4440
                     /note="L4440 vector, forward primer"
     terminator      268..295
                     /label=rrnB T2 terminator
                     /note="transcription terminator T2 from the E. coli rrnB
                     gene"
     terminator      387..473
                     /gene="Escherichia coli rrnB"
                     /label=rrnB T1 terminator
                     /note="transcription terminator T1 from the E. coli rrnB
                     gene"
     primer_bind     522..544
                     /label=M13/pUC Forward
                     /note="In lacZ gene"
     primer_bind     536..553
                     /label=M13 Forward
                     /note="In lacZ gene. Also called M13-F20 or M13 (-21)
                     Forward"
     primer_bind     537..553
                     /label=M13 fwd
                     /note="common sequencing primer, one of multiple similar
                     variants"
     protein_bind    complement(624..748)
                     /gene="mutant version of attR"
                     /label=attR2
                     /bound_moiety="LR Clonase(TM)"
                     /note="recombination site for the Gateway(R) LR reaction"
     protein_bind    complement(1411..1506)
                     /gene="mutant version of attL"
                     /label=attL3
                     /bound_moiety="LR Clonase(TM)"
                     /note="recombination site for the Gateway(R) LR reaction"
     primer_bind     complement(1543..1562)
                     /label=T7
                     /note="T7 promoter, forward primer"
     promoter        complement(1544..1562)
                     /label=T7 promoter
                     /note="promoter for bacteriophage T7 RNA polymerase"
     primer_bind     complement(1567..1583)
                     /label=M13 rev
                     /note="common sequencing primer, one of multiple similar
                     variants"
     primer_bind     complement(1567..1583)
                     /label=M13 Reverse
                     /note="In lacZ gene. Also called M13-rev"
     primer_bind     complement(1685..1704)
                     /label=pENTR-R
                     /note="pENTR vectors, reverse primer"
     CDS             1696..2505
                     /codon_start=1
                     /gene="aph(3')-Ia"
                     /product="aminoglycoside phosphotransferase"
                     /label=KanR
                     /note="confers resistance to kanamycin in bacteria or G418
                     (Geneticin(R)) in eukaryotes"
                     /translation="MSHIQRETSRPRLNSNMDADLYGYKWARDNVGQSGATIYRLYGKP
                     DAPELFLKHGKGSVANDVTDEMVRLNWLTEFMPLPTIKHFIRTPDDAWLLTTAIPGKTA
                     FQVLEEYPDSGENIVDALAVFLRRLHSIPVCNCPFNSDRVFRLAQAQSRMNNGLVDASD
                     FDDERNGWPVEQVWKEMHKLLPFSPDSVVTHGDFSLDNLIFDEGKLIGCIDVGRVGIAD
                     RYQDLAILWNCLGEFSPSLQKRLFQKYGIDNPDMNKLQFHLMLDEFF"
     primer_bind     complement(1763..1782)
                     /label=Kan-R
                     /note="Kanamycin resistance gene, reverse primer"
     rep_origin      2652..3240
                     /direction=RIGHT
                     /label=ori
                     /note="high-copy-number ColE1/pMB1/pBR322/pUC origin of
                     replication"
     primer_bind     3141..3160
                     /label=pBR322ori-F
                     /note="pBR322 origin, forward primer"
ORIGIN
        1 ctttcctgcg ttatcccctg attctgtgga taaccgtatt accgcctttg agtgagctga
       61 taccgctcgc cgcagccgaa cgaccgagcg cagcgagtca gtgagcgagg aagcggaaga
      121 gcgcccaata cgcaaaccgc ctctccccgc gcgttggccg attcattaat gcagctggca
      181 cgacaggttt cccgactgga aagcgggcag tgagcgcaac gcaattaata cgcgtaccgc
      241 tagccaggaa gagtttgtag aaacgcaaaa aggccatccg tcaggatggc cttctgctta
      301 gtttgatgcc tggcagttta tggcgggcgt cctgcccgcc accctccggg ccgttgcttc
      361 acaacgttca aatccgctcc cggcggattt gtcctactca ggagagcgtt caccgacaaa
      421 caacagataa aacgaaaggc ccagtcttcc gactgagcct ttcgttttat ttgatgcctg
      481 gcagttccct actctcgcgt taacgctagc atggatgttt tcccagtcac gacgttgtaa
      541 aacgacggcc agtcttaagc tcgggccctg cagctctaga gctcgaattc tacaggtcac
      601 taataccatc taagtagttg gttcatagtg actgcatatg ttgtgtttta cagtattatg
      661 tagtctgttt tttatgcaaa atctaattta atatattgat atttatatca ttttacgttt
      721 ctcgttcaac tttcttgtac aaagtggtgg ggacccgtga cgacgaatac gattatttat
      781 ttaaagtggt tctcattgga gactctgggg tggggaagag taacctgttg tcccgtttca
      841 ctcggaacga gtttaacctg gagagcaaga gcaccattgg tgtggagttc gcaacccgca
      901 gcatccaagt ggacgggaag accattaaag ctcagatctg ggatacagca ggacaggaac
      961 gctacagagc aataacatca gcgtactacc ggggtgcagt tggagctctt ctggtctacg
     1021 acatcgcaaa acatctgact tacgagaatg tggagcgctg gctgaaggag ctgcgggatc
     1081 atgcggataa caacatcgtc atcatgctgg tgggcaacaa gagcgacctg aggcacctga
     1141 gggccgtgcc cactgatgag gccagagctt ttgcagagaa gaacaatctc tccttcattg
     1201 aaacatcggc gttggactcc acaaatgtgg aggaggcatt taaaaacata ctaacagaaa
     1261 tctatcggat tgtgtcacag aaacagatgg tcgacaggcc cgggcacgat gagtctcctg
     1321 gcaataacgt agtggacatc agcgtgccgc ccactactga cgggttaaag ggcaacaaat
     1381 ttcagtgctg tcagaacctg tgacccaaca caactttatt atacaaagtt ggcattataa
     1441 aaaagcattg cttatcaatt tgttgcaacg aacaggtcac tatcagtcaa aataaaatca
     1501 ttatttggag ctccatggta gcgttaacgc ggccgcgata tcccctatag tgagtcgtat
     1561 tacatggtca tagctgtttc ctggcagctc tggcccgtgt ctcaaaatct ctgatgttac
     1621 attgcacaag ataaaaatat atcatcatga acaataaaac tgtctgctta cataaacagt
     1681 aatacaaggg gtgttatgag ccatattcaa cgggaaacgt cgaggccgcg attaaattcc
     1741 aacatggatg ctgatttata tgggtataaa tgggctcgcg ataatgtcgg gcaatcaggt
     1801 gcgacaatct atcgcttgta tgggaagccc gatgcgccag agttgtttct gaaacatggc
     1861 aaaggtagcg ttgccaatga tgttacagat gagatggtca gactaaactg gctgacggaa
     1921 tttatgcctc ttccgaccat caagcatttt atccgtactc ctgatgatgc atggttactc
     1981 accactgcga tccccggaaa aacagcattc caggtattag aagaatatcc tgattcaggt
     2041 gaaaatattg ttgatgcgct ggcagtgttc ctgcgccggt tgcattcgat tcctgtttgt
     2101 aattgtcctt ttaacagcga tcgcgtattt cgtctcgctc aggcgcaatc acgaatgaat
     2161 aacggtttgg ttgatgcgag tgattttgat gacgagcgta atggctggcc tgttgaacaa
     2221 gtctggaaag aaatgcataa acttttgcca ttctcaccgg attcagtcgt cactcatggt
     2281 gatttctcac ttgataacct tatttttgac gaggggaaat taataggttg tattgatgtt
     2341 ggacgagtcg gaatcgcaga ccgataccag gatcttgcca tcctatggaa ctgcctcggt
     2401 gagttttctc cttcattaca gaaacggctt tttcaaaaat atggtattga taatcctgat
     2461 atgaataaat tgcagtttca tttgatgctc gatgagtttt tctaatcaga attggttaat
     2521 tggttgtaac actggcagag cattacgctg acttgacggg acggcgcaag ctcatgacca
     2581 aaatccctta acgtgagtta cgcgtcgttc cactgagcgt cagaccccgt agaaaagatc
     2641 aaaggatctt cttgagatcc tttttttctg cgcgtaatct gctgcttgca aacaaaaaaa
     2701 ccaccgctac cagcggtggt ttgtttgccg gatcaagagc taccaactct ttttccgaag
     2761 gtaactggct tcagcagagc gcagatacca aatactgtcc ttctagtgta gccgtagtta
     2821 ggccaccact tcaagaactc tgtagcaccg cctacatacc tcgctctgct aatcctgtta
     2881 ccagtggctg ctgccagtgg cgataagtcg tgtcttaccg ggttggactc aagacgatag
     2941 ttaccggata aggcgcagcg gtcgggctga acggggggtt cgtgcacaca gcccagcttg
     3001 gagcgaacga cctacaccga actgagatac ctacagcgtg agcattgaga aagcgccacg
     3061 cttcccgaag ggagaaaggc ggacaggtat ccggtaagcg gcagggtcgg aacaggagag
     3121 cgcacgaggg agcttccagg gggaaacgcc tggtatcttt atagtcctgt cgggtttcgc
     3181 cacctctgac ttgagcgtcg atttttgtga tgctcgtcag gggggcggag cctatggaaa
     3241 aacgccagca acgcggcctt tttacggttc ctggcctttt gctggccttt tgctcacatg
     3301 tt
//
