>Addgene plasmid #109664 | p3E-rab11ba | addgene full sequence | sequence record 223885 | Addgene NGS Result
CATAGTGACTGCATATGTTGTGTTTTACAGTATTATGTAGTCTGTTTTTTATGCAAAATCTAATTTAATA
TATTGATATTTATATCATTTTACGTTTCTCGTTCAACTTTCTTGTACAAAGTGGTGGGGACCCGTGACGA
CGAATACGATTATTTATTTAAAGTGGTTCTCATTGGAGACTCTGGGGTGGGGAAGAGTAACCTGTTGTCC
CGTTTCACTCGGAACGAGTTTAACCTGGAGAGCAAGAGCACCATTGGTGTGGAGTTCGCAACCCGCAGCA
TCCAAGTGGACGGGAAGACCATTAAAGCTCAGATCTGGGATACAGCAGGACAGGAACGCTACAGAGCAAT
AACATCAGCGTACTACCGGGGTGCAGTTGGAGCTCTTCTGGTCTACGACATCGCAAAACATCTGACTTAC
GAGAATGTGGAGCGCTGGCTGAAGGAGCTGCGGGATCATGCGGATAACAACATCGTCATCATGCTGGTGG
GCAACAAGAGCGACCTGAGGCACCTGAGGGCCGTGCCCACTGATGAGGCCAGAGCTTTTGCAGAGAAGAA
CAATCTCTCCTTCATTGAAACATCGGCGTTGGACTCCACAAATGTGGAGGAGGCATTTAAAAACATACTA
ACAGAAATCTATCGGATTGTGTCACAGAAACAGATGGTCGACAGGCCCGGGCACGATGAGTCTCCTGGCA
ATAACGTAGTGGACATCAGCGTGCCGCCCACTACTGACGGGTTAAAGGGCAACAAATTTCAGTGCTGTCA
GAACCTGTGACCCAACACAACTTTATTATACAAAGTTGGCATTATAAAAAAGCATTGCTTATCAATTTGT
TGCAACGAACAGGTCACTATCAGTCAAAATAAAATCATTATTTGGAGCTCCATGGTAGCGTTAACGCGGC
CGCGATATCCCCTATAGTGAGTCGTATTACATGGTCATAGCTGTTTCCTGGCAGCTCTGGCCCGTGTCTC
AAAATCTCTGATGTTACATTGCACAAGATAAAAATATATCATCATGAACAATAAAACTGTCTGCTTACAT
AAACAGTAATACAAGGGGTGTTATGAGCCATATTCAACGGGAAACGTCGAGGCCGCGATTAAATTCCAAC
ATGGATGCTGATTTATATGGGTATAAATGGGCTCGCGATAATGTCGGGCAATCAGGTGCGACAATCTATC
GCTTGTATGGGAAGCCCGATGCGCCAGAGTTGTTTCTGAAACATGGCAAAGGTAGCGTTGCCAATGATGT
TACAGATGAGATGGTCAGACTAAACTGGCTGACGGAATTTATGCCTCTTCCGACCATCAAGCATTTTATC
CGTACTCCTGATGATGCATGGTTACTCACCACTGCGATCCCCGGAAAAACAGCATTCCAGGTATTAGAAG
AATATCCTGATTCAGGTGAAAATATTGTTGATGCGCTGGCAGTGTTCCTGCGCCGGTTGCATTCGATTCC
TGTTTGTAATTGTCCTTTTAACAGCGATCGCGTATTTCGTCTCGCTCAGGCGCAATCACGAATGAATAAC
GGTTTGGTTGATGCGAGTGATTTTGATGACGAGCGTAATGGCTGGCCTGTTGAACAAGTCTGGAAAGAAA
TGCATAAACTTTTGCCATTCTCACCGGATTCAGTCGTCACTCATGGTGATTTCTCACTTGATAACCTTAT
TTTTGACGAGGGGAAATTAATAGGTTGTATTGATGTTGGACGAGTCGGAATCGCAGACCGATACCAGGAT
CTTGCCATCCTATGGAACTGCCTCGGTGAGTTTTCTCCTTCATTACAGAAACGGCTTTTTCAAAAATATG
GTATTGATAATCCTGATATGAATAAATTGCAGTTTCATTTGATGCTCGATGAGTTTTTCTAATCAGAATT
GGTTAATTGGTTGTAACACTGGCAGAGCATTACGCTGACTTGACGGGACGGCGCAAGCTCATGACCAAAA
TCCCTTAACGTGAGTTACGCGTCGTTCCACTGAGCGTCAGACCCCGTAGAAAAGATCAAAGGATCTTCTT
GAGATCCTTTTTTTCTGCGCGTAATCTGCTGCTTGCAAACAAAAAAACCACCGCTACCAGCGGTGGTTTG
TTTGCCGGATCAAGAGCTACCAACTCTTTTTCCGAAGGTAACTGGCTTCAGCAGAGCGCAGATACCAAAT
ACTGTTCTTCTAGTGTAGCCGTAGTTAGGCCACCACTTCAAGAACTCTGTAGCACCGCCTACATACCTCG
CTCTGCTAATCCTGTTACCAGTGGCTGCTGCCAGTGGCGATAAGTCGTGTCTTACCGGGTTGGACTCAAG
ACGATAGTTACCGGATAAGGCGCAGCGGTCGGGCTGAACGGGGGGTTCGTGCACACAGCCCAGCTTGGAG
CGAACGACCTACACCGAACTGAGATACCTACAGCGTGAGCTATGAGAAAGCGCCACGCTTCCCGAAGGGA
GAAAGGCGGACAGGTATCCGGTAAGCGGCAGGGTCGGAACAGGAGAGCGCACGAGGGAGCTTCCAGGGGG
AAACGCCTGGTATCTTTATAGTCCTGTCGGGTTTCGCCACCTCTGACTTGAGCGTCGATTTTTGTGATGC
TCGTCAGGGGGGCGGAGCCTATGGAAAAACGCCAGCAACGCGGCCTTTTTACGGTTCCTGGCCTTTTGCT
GGCCTTTTGCTCACATGTTCTTTCCTGCGTTATCCCCTGATTCTGTGGATAACCGTATTACCGCCTTTGA
GTGAGCTGATACCGCTCGCCGCAGCCGAACGACCGAGCGCAGCGAGTCAGTGAGCGAGGAAGCGGAAGAG
CGCCCAATACGCAAACCGCCTCTCCCCGCGCGTTGGCCGATTCATTAATGCAGCTGGCACGACAGGTTTC
CCGACTGGAAAGCGGGCAGTGAGCGCAACGCAATTAATACGCGTACCGCTAGCCAGGAAGAGTTTGTAGA
AACGCAAAAAGGCCATCCGTCAGGATGGCCTTCTGCTTAGTTTGATGCCTGGCAGTTTATGGCGGGCGTC
CTGCCCGCCACCCTCCGGGCCGTTGCTTCACAACGTTCAAATCCGCTCCCGGCGGATTTGTCCTACTCAG
GAGAGCGTTCACCGACAAACAACAGATAAAACGAAAGGCCCAGTCTTCCGACTGAGCCTTTCGTTTTATT
TGATGCCTGGCAGTTCCCTACTCTCGCGTTAACGCTAGCATGGATGTTTTCCCAGTCACGACGTTGTAAA
ACGACGGCCAGTCTTAAGCTCGGGCCCTGCAGCTCTAGAGCTCGAATTCTACAGGTCACTAATACCATCT
AAGTAGTTGGTT
Features (pLannotate 1.2.2; 12 found; start..end, strand, type, name):
      1..125     -  protein_bind   attR2: mutant version of attR; recombination site for the Gateway® LR reaction LR Clonase™
    127..777     +  CDS            RAB11B: RB11B_HUMAN - Also known as YPT3. Experimental evidence at protein level: Swiss-Prot protein existence level 1. The small GTPases Rab are key regulators of intracellular membrane trafficking, from the formation of transport vesicles to their fusion with membranes. Rabs cycle between an inactive GDP-bound form and an active GTP-bound form that is able to recruit to membranes different set of downstream effectors directly responsible for vesicle formation, movement, tethering and fusion. The small Rab GTPase RAB11B plays a role in endocytic recycling, regulating apical recycling of several trans
    788..808     -  protein_bind   attB3: mutant version of attB; core recombination site for the Gateway® BP reaction BP Clonase™
    799..884     -  protein_bind   attL1 (fragment): mutant version of attL; recombination site for the Gateway® LR reaction LR Clonase™
    921..939     -  promoter       T7 promoter: promoter for bacteriophage T7 RNA polymerase
   1073..1882    +  CDS            KanR: aminoglycoside phosphotransferase; aph(3')-Ia; confers resistance to kanamycin in bacteria or G418 (Geneticin®) in eukaryotes
   2029..2617    +  rep_origin     ori: high-copy-number ColE1/pMB1/pBR322/pUC origin of replication
   2800..2892    +  CDS            lacI (fragment): lac repressor; lacI; The lac repressor binds to the lac operator to inhibit transcription in E. coli. This inhibition can be relieved by adding lactose or isopropyl-β-D-thiogalactopyranoside (IPTG).
   2947..2974    -  terminator     rrnB T2 terminator: transcription terminator T2 from the E. coli rrnB gene
   3106..3149    +  terminator     rrnB T1 terminator: Escherichia coli rrnB; transcription terminator T1 from the E. coli rrnB gene
   3196..3232    -  CDS            lacZα (fragment): LacZα fragment of β-galactosidase; lacZ fragment
   3270..3299    -  protein_bind   attP2 (fragment): mutant version of attP; recombination site for the Gateway® BP reaction BP Clonase™
