[The description below was written by a language model from this plasmid's Addgene catalogue record, the feature table of its GenBank file and pLannotate feature annotations shown in this document.]
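Description:
p3E-rab11ba is a 3.3 kb Multisite Gateway 3' entry clone built in the pDONR P2R-P3 backbone and catalogued as a zebrafish plasmid. It is a bacterial shuttle intermediate rather than an expression vector in its own right. It replicates in E. coli from a high-copy ColE1/pUC-type origin and is selected with kanamycin through the aph(3')-Ia (KanR) gene. The rrnB T1 and T2 terminators sit upstream of the recombination cassette and insulate it from read-through transcription. M13 forward and reverse primer sites and a T7 promoter flank the cassette and are useful for sequencing the insert.

The payload is the coding sequence of zebrafish rab11ba, a Rab11-family small GTPase. Automated annotation matches it by homology to human RAB11B, which is associated with endocytic recycling and membrane trafficking. The open reading frame of about 650 bp lies between attR2 and attL3 sites, the configuration produced by a BP reaction into this donor vector. The GenBank feature table does not annotate the insert itself, but the generated annotation places the ORF directly between the two att sites.

No eukaryotic promoter or polyadenylation signal is annotated in the plasmid. In an LR reaction the clone is combined with a 5' entry clone, usually supplying a promoter, a middle entry clone and a destination vector. This places rab11ba in the 3' position, so that a middle-element partner such as a fluorescent protein would be fused at the N-terminus of the Rab; the record does not name any specific partner. The stated purpose is 3' tagging with rab11ba. The plasmid belongs to a collection of constructs for in vivo cell biology in zebrafish, associated with a screen examining T-tubule formation.
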