Addgene plasmid #109664: p3E-rab11ba
Purpose: Multisite gateway vector for 3' tagging with rab11ba
Depositing lab: Rob Parton. Depositing organization: University of Queensland, Institute for Molecular Bioscience. Publication: In vivo cell biological screening identifies an endocytic capture mechanism for T-tubule formation. Hall TE, Martel N, Ariotti N, Xiong Z, Lo HP, Ferguson C, Rae J, Lim YW, Parton RG. Nat Commun. 2020 Jul 24;11(1):3711. doi: 10.1038/s41467-020-17486-w. PubMed 32709891.
Backbone
  Vector backbone: pDONR p2R-p3
  Vector type: Zebrafish plasmids
Growth in bacteria
  Bacterial resistance: Kanamycin, 50 μg/mL
  Growth temperature: 37°C
  Growth strain: DH5alpha
  Copy number: High Copy
Gene/Insert
  Gene/Insert name: rab11ba
  Species: D. rerio (zebrafish)
  Entrez Gene: rab11ba (a.k.a. rab11b, wu:fb07g11, zgc:55760)
  Cloning method: Gateway Cloning
Terms and licenses: Academic/Nonprofit Terms; Industry Terms: Not Available to Industry
How to cite: p3E-rab11ba was a gift from Rob Parton (Addgene plasmid # 109664 ; http://n2t.net/addgene:109664 ; RRID:Addgene_109664)
